Addgene plasmid #155333: pROF394
Purpose: Expression of PULSE-controlled LFY-VP16-2A-RLuc
Depositing lab: Matias Zurbriggen. Publication: Optogenetic control of gene expression in plants in the presence of ambient white light. Ochoa-Fernandez R, Abel NB, Wieland FG, Schlegel J, Koch LA, Miller JB, Engesser R, Giuriani G, Brandl SM, Timmer J, Weber W, Ott T, Simon R, Zurbriggen MD. Nat Methods. 2020 Jul;17(7):717-725. doi: 10.1038/s41592-020-0868-y. Epub 2020 Jun 29. PubMed 32601426.
Backbone
  Vector backbone: pKM081
  Vector type: Synthetic Biology ; Eukaryotic Expression
Growth in bacteria
  Bacterial resistance: Ampicillin, 100 μg/mL
  Growth temperature: 30°C
  Growth strain: DH5alpha
  Growth instructions: The operator repetitions can be lost after bacterial propagation. It is recommended to grow the bacteria at 30°C and sequence the repeats after new DNA preparations.
  Copy number: Unknown
Gene/Insert
  Gene/Insert name: (etr)8-(C120)5-PhCMVmin-LFY-VP16-NLS-2A-RLuc-TSV40
  Species: Synthetic
  Cloning method: Gibson Cloning
  Sequencing primers: 5′ Amp-R; 3′ SV40pA-R; pBR322ori-F
Terms and licenses: Academic/Nonprofit Terms; Industry Terms: Not Available to Industry
How to cite: pROF394 was a gift from Matias Zurbriggen (Addgene plasmid # 155333 ; http://n2t.net/addgene:155333 ; RRID:Addgene_155333)
