[The description below was written by a language model from this plasmid's Addgene catalogue record and pLannotate feature annotations shown in this document.]
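Description:
pROF394 is a 5.6 kb synthetic-biology plasmid built on the pKM081 backbone for eukaryotic expression. It serves as the light-responsive target (reporter/effector) module of the PULSE optogenetic system, which was developed to control gene expression in plants under ambient white light. It is propagated in E. coli through a high-copy ColE1/pUC-type origin and selected with ampicillin via the β-lactamase gene and its native promoter.

The payload is a single transcription unit driven by a synthetic, switchable promoter: eight etr operator repeats followed by five C120 operator repeats, placed upstream of a minimal human CMV promoter. The automated annotation does not label the operator arrays. It detects only a short Tet-responsive-promoter-like fragment just upstream of the coding region, probably the minimal promoter, plus a small minimal CMV fragment elsewhere in the backbone. A minimal promoter has little activity by itself, so output depends on the regulators recruited to the operator sites. These regulators are not encoded on this plasmid and are presumably supplied from companion constructs.

Downstream lies the Arabidopsis thaliana floral meristem identity transcription factor LEAFY (LFY), fused to the herpes simplex VP16 activation domain and a nuclear localization signal. A 2A self-cleaving peptide and Renilla luciferase follow, and the unit ends with the SV40 polyadenylation signal. The 2A element lets one transcript yield both the hyperactive LFY-VP16 regulator and a separate luciferase, so luminescence reports induction of the transcription factor. The record notes that the operator repeats can be lost during bacterial propagation and should be verified by sequencing.
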