Features (pLannotate 1.2.2; 9 found; start..end, strand, type, name):
    445..490     +  promoter       TRE3GV promoter (fragment): 3rd-generation Tet-responsive promoter that can be activated by binding of Tet-On® 3G, optimized for retroviral and lentiviral vectors
    579..1838    +  CDS            LFY: LFY_ARATH - Experimental evidence at protein level: Swiss-Prot protein existence level 1. Probable transcription factor that promotes early floral meristem identity in synergy with APETALA1. Is required subsequently for the transition of an inflorescence meristem into a floral meristem, by an immediate upstream regulation of the ABC classes of floral homeotic genes. Activates directly APETALA1, CAULIFLOWER and AGAMOUS, and indirectly APETALA3 and PISTILLATA with the cooperation of UFO. From Arabidopsis thaliana (Mouse-ear cress).
   2034..2267    +  CDS            VP16 AD: transcriptional activation domain of herpes simplex virus protein VP16 (Triezenberg et al., 1988; Cousens et al., 1989); UL48
   2406..3341    +  CDS            Rluc: luciferase from the anthozoan coelenterate Renilla reniformis (sea pansy)
   3406..3527    +  polyA_signal   SV40 poly(A) signal: SV40 polyadenylation signal
   3732..4320    -  rep_origin     ori: high-copy-number ColE1/pMB1/pBR322/pUC origin of replication
   4491..5351    -  CDS            AmpR: β-lactamase; bla; confers resistance to ampicillin, carbenicillin, and related antibiotics
   5352..5456    -  promoter       AmpR promoter: bla
   5506..5527    +  promoter       minimal CMV promoter (fragment): human cytomegalovirus (CMV) immediate early promoter
>Addgene plasmid #155333 | pROF394 | addgene full sequence | sequence record 311116 | Addgene NGS Result
GATTGAATATAACCGACGTGACTGTTACATTTAGGGATTGAATATAACCGACGTGACTGTTACATTTAGG
GATTGAATATAACCGACGTGACTGTTACATTTAGGGATTGAATATAACCGACGTGACTGTTACATTTAGG
GATAAACGATTGAATATAACCGACGTGACTGTTACATTTAGGGATTGAATATAACCGACGTGACTGTTAC
ATTTAGGGATTGAATATAACCGACGTGACTGTTACATTTAGGGATTGAATATAACCGACGTGACTGTTAC
ATTTAGGGATGCTAGCCTCGAGTAGGTAGCCTTTAGTCCATGCGTTATAGGTAGCCTTTAGTCCATGCGT
TATAGGTAGCCTTTAGTCCATGCGTTATAGGTAGCCTTTAGTCCATGCGTTATAGGTAGCCTTTAGTCCA
TGAAGCTTAGACACTAGAGCTAGCCCTATATAAGCAGAGCTCGTTTAGTGAACCGTCAGATCGCCTGGAG
ACGCCATCCACGCTGTTTTGACCTCCATAGAAGACACCGGGACCGATCCAGCCTCCGCGGCCCCGGTACC
GAATTCGCGGCCGCCACCATGGATCCTGAAGGTTTCACGAGTGGCTTATTCCGGTGGAACCCAACGAGAG
CATTGGTTCAAGCACCACCTCCGGTTCCACCTCCGCTGCAGCAACAGCCGGTGACACCGCAGACGGCTGC
TTTTGGGATGCGACTTGGTGGTTTAGAGGGACTATTCGGTCCGTACGGTATACGTTTCTACACGGCGGCG
AAGATAGCGGAGTTAGGTTTTACGGCGAGCACGCTTGTGGGTATGAAGGACGAGGAGCTTGAAGAGATGA
TGAATAGTCTCTCTCATATCTTTCGTTGGGAGCTTCTTGTTGGTGAACGGTACGGTATCAAAGCTGCCGT
TAGAGCTGAACGGAGACGATTGCAAGAAGAGGAGGAAGAGGAATCTTCTAGACGCCGTCATTTGCTACTC
TCCGCCGCTGGTGATTCCGGTACTCATCACGCTCTTGATGCTCTCTCCCAAGAAGGGTTATCTGAGGAAC
CGGTGCAGCAACAAGACCAGACTGATGCGGCGGGGAATAACGGCGGAGGAGGAAGTGGTTACTGGGACGC
AGGTCAAGGAAAGATGAAGAAGCAACAGCAGCAGAGACGGAGAAAGAAACCAATGCTGACGTCAGTGGAA
ACCGACGAAGACGTCAACGAAGGTGAGGATGACGACGGGATGGATAACGGCAACGGAGGTAGTGGTTTGG
GGACAGAGAGACAGAGGGAGCATCCGTTTATCGTAACGGAGCCTGGGGAAGTGGCACGTGGCAAAAAGAA
CGGCTTAGATTATCTGTTCCACTTGTACGAACAATGCCGTGAGTTCCTTCTTCAGGTCCAGACAATTGCT
AAAGACCGTGGCGAAAAATGCCCCACCAAGGTGACGAACCAAGTATTCAGGTACGCGAAGAAATCAGGAG
CGAGTTACATAAACAAGCCTAAAATGCGACACTACGTTCACTGTTACGCTCTCCACTGCCTAGACGAAGA
AGCTTCAAATGCTCTCAGAAGAGCGTTTAAAGAACGCGGTGAGAACGTTGGCTCATGGCGTCAGGCTTGT
TACAAGCCACTTGTGAACATCGCTTGTCGTCATGGCTGGGATATAGACGCCGTCTTTAACGCTCATCCTC
GTCTCTCTATTTGGTATGTTCCAACAAAGCTGCGTCAGCTTTGCCATTTGGAGCGGAACAATGCGGTTGC
TGCGGCTGCGGCTTTAGTTGGCGGTATTAGCTGTACCGGATCGTCGACGTCTGGACGTGGTGGATGCGGC
GGCGACGACTTGCGTTTCACTAGTGAATTCGATAGTGCTGGTAGTGCTGGTAGTGCTGGTTCCGCGTACA
GCCGCGCGCGTACGAAAAACAATTACGGGTCTACCATCGAGGGCCTGCTCGATCTCCCGGACGACGACGC
CCCCGAAGAGGCGGGGCTGGCGGCTCCGCGCCTGTCCTTTCTCCCCGCGGGACACACGCGCAGACTGTCG
ACGGCCCCCCCGACCGATGTCAGCCTGGGGGACGAGCTCCACTTAGACGGCGAGGACGTGGCGATGGCGC
ATGCCGACGCGCTAGACGATTTCGATCTGGACATGTTGGGGGACGGGGATTCCCCGGGTCCGGGATTTAC
CCCCCACGACTCCGCCCCCTACGGCGCTCTGGATATGGCCGACTTCGAGTTTGAGCAGATGTTTACCGAT
GCCCTTGGAATTGACGAGTACGGTGGGCCCAAGAAAAAGCGGAAGGTGCCCGTGAAACAGCTGCTCAACT
TCGATCTCCTCAAACTGGCCGGCGACGTGGAATCAAATCCTGGACCCGCGCGCGGTGCAGGCGCTGGAGC
CGGTGCCGGGGCAGGCGCTGGCGCTATGACTTCGAAAGTTTATGATCCAGAACAAAGGAAACGGATGATA
ACTGGTCCGCAGTGGTGGGCCAGATGTAAACAAATGAATGTTCTTGATTCATTTATTAATTATTATGATT
CAGAAAAACATGCAGAAAATGCTGTTATTTTTTTACATGGTAACGCGGCCTCTTCTTATTTATGGCGACA
TGTTGTGCCACATATTGAGCCAGTAGCGCGGTGTATTATACCAGACCTTATTGGTATGGGCAAATCAGGC
AAATCTGGTAATGGTTCTTATAGGTTACTTGATCATTACAAATATCTTACTGCATGGTTTGAACTTCTTA
ATTTACCAAAGAAGATCATTTTTGTCGGCCATGATTGGGGTGCTTGTTTGGCATTTCATTATAGCTATGA
GCATCAAGATAAGATCAAAGCAATAGTTCACGCTGAAAGTGTAGTAGATGTGATTGAATCATGGGATGAA
TGGCCTGATATTGAAGAAGATATTGCGTTGATCAAATCTGAAGAAGGAGAAAAAATGGTTTTGGAGAATA
ACTTCTTCGTGGAAACCATGTTGCCATCAAAAATCATGAGAAAGTTAGAACCAGAAGAATTTGCAGCATA
TCTTGAACCATTCAAAGAGAAAGGTGAAGTTCGTCGTCCAACATTATCATGGCCTCGTGAAATCCCGTTA
GTAAAAGGTGGTAAACCTGACGTTGTACAAATTGTTAGGAATTATAATGCTTATCTACGTGCAAGTGATG
ATTTACCAAAAATGTTTATTGAATCGGACCCAGGATTCTTTTCCAATGCTATTGTTGAAGGTGCCAAGAA
GTTTCCTAATACTGAATTTGTCAAAGTAAAAGGTCTTCATTTTTCGCAAGAAGATGCACCTGATGAAATG
GGAAAATATATCAAATCGTTCGTTGAGCGAGTTCTCAAAAATGAACAATAAACTAGTGCGATCGCTTAAT
TAATTTAAATACGCGTTTAAACAGATCCAGATCTTATTAAAGCAGAACTTGTTTATTGCAGCTTATAATG
GTTACAAATAAAGCAATAGCATCACAAATTTCACAAATAAAGCATTTTTTTCACTGCATTCTAGTTGTGG
TTTGTCCAAACTCATCAATGTATCTTATCATGTCTGGTCGACTCTAGACTCTTCCGCTTCCTCGCTCACT
GACTCGCTGCGCTCGGTCGTTCGGCTGCGGCGAGCGGTATCAGCTCACTCAAAGGCGGTAATACGGTTAT
CCACAGAATCAGGGGATAACGCAGGAAAGAACATGTGAGCAAAAGGCCAGCAAAAGGCCAGGAACCGTAA
AAAGGCCGCGTTGCTGGCGTTTTTCCATAGGCTCCGCCCCCCTGACGAGCATCACAAAAATCGACGCTCA
AGTCAGAGGTGGCGAAACCCGACAGGACTATAAAGATACCAGGCGTTTCCCCCTGGAAGCTCCCTCGTGC
GCTCTCCTGTTCCGACCCTGCCGCTTACCGGATACCTGTCCGCCTTTCTCCCTTCGGGAAGCGTGGCGCT
TTCTCATAGCTCACGCTGTAGGTATCTCAGTTCGGTGTAGGTCGTTCGCTCCAAGCTGGGCTGTGTGCAC
GAACCCCCCGTTCAGCCCGACCGCTGCGCCTTATCCGGTAACTATCGTCTTGAGTCCAACCCGGTAAGAC
ACGACTTATCGCCACTGGCAGCAGCCACTGGTAACAGGATTAGCAGAGCGAGGTATGTAGGCGGTGCTAC
AGAGTTCTTGAAGTGGTGGCCTAACTACGGCTACACTAGAAGAACAGTATTTGGTATCTGCGCTCTGCTG
AAGCCAGTTACCTTCGGAAAAAGAGTTGGTAGCTCTTGATCCGGCAAACAAACCACCGCTGGTAGCGGTG
GTTTTTTTGTTTGCAAGCAGCAGATTACGCGCAGAAAAAAAGGATCTCAAGAAGATCCTTTGATCTTTTC
TACGGGGTCTGACGCTCAGTGGAACGAAAACTCACGTTAAGGGATTTTGGTCATGAGATTATCAAAAAGG
ATCTTCACCTAGATCCTTTTAAATTAAAAATGAAGTTTTAAATCAATCTAAAGTATATATGAGTAAACTT
GGTCTGACAGTTACCAATGCTTAATCAGTGAGGCACCTATCTCAGCGATCTGTCTATTTCGTTCATCCAT
AGTTGCCTGACTCCCCGTCGTGTAGATAACTACGATACGGGAGGGCTTACCATCTGGCCCCAGTGCTGCA
ATGATACCGCGAGACCCACGCTCACCGGCTCCAGATTTATCAGCAATAAACCAGCCAGCCGGAAGGGCCG
AGCGCAGAAGTGGTCCTGCAACTTTATCCGCCTCCATCCAGTCTATTAATTGTTGCCGGGAAGCTAGAGT
AAGTAGTTCGCCAGTTAATAGTTTGCGCAACGTTGTTGCCATTGCTACAGGCATCGTGGTGTCACGCTCG
TCGTTTGGTATGGCTTCATTCAGCTCCGGTTCCCAACGATCAAGGCGAGTTACATGATCCCCCATGTTGT
GCAAAAAAGCGGTTAGCTCCTTCGGTCCTCCGATCGTTGTCAGAAGTAAGTTGGCCGCAGTGTTATCACT
CATGGTTATGGCAGCACTGCATAATTCTCTTACTGTCATGCCATCCGTAAGATGCTTTTCTGTGACTGGT
GAGTACTCAACCAAGTCATTCTGAGAATAGTGTATGCGGCGACCGAGTTGCTCTTGCCCGGCGTCAATAC
GGGATAATACCGCGCCACATAGCAGAACTTTAAAAGTGCTCATCATTGGAAAACGTTCTTCGGGGCGAAA
ACTCTCAAGGATCTTACCGCTGTTGAGATCCAGTTCGATGTAACCCACTCGTGCACCCAACTGATCTTCA
GCATCTTTTACTTTCACCAGCGTTTCTGGGTGAGCAAAAACAGGAAGGCAAAATGCCGCAAAAAAGGGAA
TAAGGGCGACACGGAAATGTTGAATACTCATACTCTTCCTTTTTCAATATTATTGAAGCATTTATCAGGG
TTATTGTCTCATGAGCGGATACATATTTGAATGTATTTAGAAAAATAAACAAATAGGGGTTCCGCGCACA
TTTCCCCGAAAAGTGCCACCTGACGTCGTCGACGATCGACCTGCAGGTAGGCGTGTACGGTGGGAGGCCT
AGGCTTTTGCAAAAAGCTTCGAAGTTTAAAC
